Addgene plasmid #113094: PAK4-FL-3'UTR-MT-both
Purpose: Luciferase reporter containing PAK4-FL- 3' UTR with both the predicted MiR-199a-3p binding sites mutated
Depositing lab: James Donahue. Depositing organization: VA Medical Center - Baltimore. Publication: MiR-199a-3p decreases esophageal cancer cell proliferation by targeting p21 activated kinase 4. Phatak P, Burrows WM, Chesnick IE, Tulapurkar ME, Rao JN, Turner DJ, Hamburger AW, Wang JY, Donahue JM. Oncotarget. 2018 Jun 19;9(47):28391-28407. doi: 10.18632/oncotarget.25375. eCollection 2018 Jun 19. PubMed 29983868.
Backbone
  Vector backbone: pmirGLO Dual-Luciferase
  Backbone manufacturer: Promega
  Backbone size w/o insert (bp): 7350
  Total vector size (bp): 8139
  Vector type: Mammalian Expression, Luciferase
Growth in bacteria
  Bacterial resistance: Ampicillin, 100 μg/mL
  Growth temperature: 37°C
  Growth strain: DH5alpha
  Copy number: Unknown
Gene/Insert
  Gene/Insert name: p21 Activated kinase 4 (alt name: PAK4)
  Species: H. sapiens (human)
  Insert size (bp): 790
  Mutation: Both the predicted miR-199a-3p binding site mutated by substitution of 4 bases
  GenBank ID: NM_001014834.2 NM_001014834.2
  Entrez Gene: PAK4
  Promoter: PGK
  Cloning method: Restriction Enzyme; 5′ cloning site DraI (not destroyed); 3′ cloning site SacI (not destroyed)
  Sequencing primers: 5′ ACACGGTAAAACCATGAC; 3′ GTCCAAACTCATCAATGTA
Terms and licenses: Academic/Nonprofit Terms; Industry Terms: Not Available to Industry
How to cite: PAK4-FL-3'UTR-MT-both was a gift from James Donahue (Addgene plasmid # 113094 ; http://n2t.net/addgene:113094 ; RRID:Addgene_113094)
