[The description below was written by a language model from this plasmid's Addgene catalogue record and pLannotate feature annotations shown in this document.]
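Description:
PAK4-FL-3'UTR-MT-both is a microRNA-target luciferase reporter built on Promega's pmirGLO Dual-Luciferase backbone, a mammalian expression vector of about 8.1 kb. It is maintained in E. coli through a high-copy ColE1/pUC-type origin and selected with ampicillin via the β-lactamase gene; a ColE1 cer site, which helps keep plasmids monomeric, is also annotated.

The primary reporter is the synthetic firefly luciferase gene luc2, driven by a PGK promoter (annotated as the mouse phosphoglycerate kinase 1 promoter, spanning the sequence origin). An approximately 790 bp fragment of the human PAK4 (p21-activated kinase 4) 3' UTR was cloned between DraI and SacI sites. The feature table does not annotate this insert directly, but the unannotated stretch between the end of luc2 and the remnant multiple cloning site is consistent with its placement in the 3' untranslated region of the luciferase transcript, upstream of the SV40 polyadenylation signal. In this version, both predicted miR-199a-3p binding sites carry 4-base substitutions. A second, independent cassette uses the SV40 enhancer/early promoter to express human codon-optimized Renilla luciferase, followed by a neomycin/G418 resistance coding sequence and a synthetic poly(A) signal. This provides an internal normalization control and a potential marker for selection in mammalian cells. Several short annotated fragments (T7 terminator, SET1, large T antigen, M13 ori, bom, tnpA) are probably incidental sequence matches rather than functional parts.

The construct serves as the double-mutant control in dual-luciferase assays: if miR-199a-3p represses PAK4 through these sites, mutating both should abolish the drop in firefly/Renilla signal expected from a reporter with intact sites. The associated study examined miR-199a-3p targeting of PAK4 in esophageal cancer cells.
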