Features (pLannotate 1.2.2; 18 found; start..end, strand, type, name):
    529..2181    +  CDS            luciferase: firefly luciferase synthetic luc2 version of the luciferase gene
   3005..3033    +  misc_feature   MCS (fragment): pUC18/19 multiple cloning site
   3040..3089    +  CDS            SET1 (fragment): solubility-enhancement tag derived from T7 phage gene 10B
   3097..3116    +  terminator     T7 terminator (fragment): transcription terminator for bacteriophage T7 RNA polymerase
   3138..3259    -  polyA_signal   SV40 poly(A) signal: SV40 polyadenylation signal
   3282..3350    -  CDS            large T antigen (fragment): large T antigen from SV40 (simian virus 40)
   3355..3387    +  rep_origin     M13 ori (fragment): M13 bacteriophage origin of replication; arrow indicates direction of (+) strand synthesis
   3388..3439    -  misc_feature   bom (fragment): basis of mobility region from pBR322
   3504..3861    +  promoter       SV40 promoter: SV40 enhancer and early promoter
   3912..4844    +  CDS            hRluc: Renilla luciferase human codon-optimized
   4895..5687    +  CDS            NeoR/KanR (fragment): aminoglycoside phosphotransferase from Tn5; aph(3')-II (or nptII); confers resistance to neomycin, kanamycin, and G418 (Geneticin®)
   5751..5799    +  polyA_signal   poly(A) signal: synthetic polyadenylation signal
   5820..5912    -  CDS            tnpA (fragment): TN5P_ECOLX - Also known as tnp. Experimental evidence at protein level: Swiss-Prot protein existence level 1. Mediates transposition of transposon Tn5 by a 'cut and paste' mechanism. First, the monomeric transposase binds the 19 bp inverted DNA repeats flanking the transposon. Then, dimerization of the DNA- bound transposase creates a synaptic DNA complex. After nicking of the first DNA strand, excision of the transposon proceeds through a series of intermediates. The transposase then mediates the insertion of the transposon at a new site by strand transfer. The activity of the wild- type tran
   5955..6059    +  promoter       AmpR promoter: bla
   6060..6920    +  CDS            AmpR: β-lactamase; bla; confers resistance to ampicillin, carbenicillin, and related antibiotics
   7078..7666    -  rep_origin     ori: high-copy-number ColE1/pMB1/pBR322/pUC origin of replication
   7782..8065    +  misc_feature   cer region: ColE1-derived recombination site that helps to maintain plasmids as monomers
   8122..482     +  promoter       PGK promoter (across the origin): mouse phosphoglycerate kinase 1 promoter
>Addgene plasmid #113094 | PAK4-FL-3'UTR-MT-both | addgene full sequence | sequence record 216988 | Addgene NGS Result
TCCCAAGGCAGTCTGGAGCATGCGCTTTAGCAGCCCCGCTGGGCACTTGGCGCTACACAAGTGGCCTCTG
GCCTCGCACACATTCCACATCCACCGGTAGGCGCCAACCGGCTCCGTTCTTTGGTGGCCCCTTCGCGCCA
CCTTCTACTCCTCCCCTAGTCAGGAAGTTCCCCCCCGCCCCGCAGCTCGCGTCGTGCAGGACGTGACAAA
TGGAAGTAGCACGTCTCACTAGTCTCGTGCAGATGGACAGCACCGCTGAGCAATGGAAGCGGGTAGGCCT
TTGGGGCAGCGGCCAATAGCAGCTTTGCTCCTTCGCTTTCTGGGCTCAGAGGCTGGGAAGGGGTGGGTCC
GGGGGCGGGCTCAGGGGCGGGCTCAGGGGCGGGGCGGGCGCCCGAAGGTCCTCCGGAGGCCCGGCATTCT
GCACGCTTCAAAAGCGCACGTCTGCCGCGCTGTTCTCCTCTTCCTCATCTCCGGGCCTTTCGACCTGCAG
CCCAAGCTTGGCAATCCGGTACTGTTGGTAAAGCCACCATGGAAGATGCCAAAAACATTAAGAAGGGCCC
AGCGCCATTCTACCCACTCGAAGACGGGACCGCCGGCGAGCAGCTGCACAAAGCCATGAAGCGCTACGCC
CTGGTGCCCGGCACCATCGCCTTTACCGACGCACATATCGAGGTGGACATTACCTACGCCGAGTACTTCG
AGATGAGCGTTCGGCTGGCAGAAGCTATGAAGCGCTATGGGCTGAATACAAACCATCGGATCGTGGTGTG
CAGCGAGAATAGCTTGCAGTTCTTCATGCCCGTGTTGGGTGCCCTGTTCATCGGTGTGGCTGTGGCCCCA
GCTAACGACATCTACAACGAGCGCGAGCTGCTGAACAGCATGGGCATCAGCCAGCCCACCGTCGTATTCG
TGAGCAAGAAAGGGCTGCAAAAGATCCTCAACGTGCAAAAGAAGCTACCGATCATACAAAAGATCATCAT
CATGGATAGCAAGACCGACTACCAGGGCTTCCAAAGCATGTACACCTTCGTGACTTCCCATTTGCCACCC
GGCTTCAACGAGTACGACTTCGTGCCCGAGAGCTTCGACCGGGACAAAACCATCGCCCTGATCATGAACA
GTAGTGGCAGTACCGGATTGCCCAAGGGCGTAGCCCTACCGCACCGCACCGCTTGTGTCCGATTCAGTCA
TGCCCGCGACCCCATCTTCGGCAACCAGATCATCCCCGACACCGCTATCCTCAGCGTGGTGCCATTTCAC
CACGGCTTCGGCATGTTCACCACGCTGGGCTACTTGATCTGCGGCTTTCGGGTCGTGCTCATGTACCGCT
TCGAGGAGGAGCTATTCTTGCGCAGCTTGCAAGACTATAAGATTCAATCTGCCCTGCTGGTGCCCACACT
ATTTAGCTTCTTCGCTAAGAGCACTCTCATCGACAAGTACGACCTAAGCAACTTGCACGAGATCGCCAGC
GGCGGGGCGCCGCTCAGCAAGGAGGTAGGTGAGGCCGTGGCCAAACGCTTCCACCTACCAGGCATCCGCC
AGGGCTACGGCCTGACAGAAACAACCAGCGCCATTCTGATCACCCCCGAAGGGGACGACAAGCCTGGCGC
AGTAGGCAAGGTGGTGCCCTTCTTCGAGGCTAAGGTGGTGGACTTGGACACCGGTAAGACACTGGGTGTG
AACCAGCGCGGCGAGCTGTGCGTCCGTGGCCCCATGATCATGAGCGGCTACGTTAACAACCCCGAGGCTA
CAAACGCTCTCATCGACAAGGACGGCTGGCTGCACAGCGGCGACATCGCCTACTGGGACGAGGACGAGCA
CTTCTTCATCGTGGACCGGCTGAAGAGCCTGATCAAATACAAGGGCTACCAGGTAGCCCCAGCCGAACTG
GAGAGCATCCTGCTGCAACACCCCAACATCTTCGACGCCGGGGTCGCCGGCCTGCCCGACGACGATGCCG
GCGAGCTGCCCGCCGCAGTCGTCGTGCTGGAACACGGTAAAACCATGACCGAGAAGGAGATCGTGGACTA
TGTGGCCAGCCAGGTTACAACCGCCAAGAAGCTGCGCGGTGGTGTTGTGTTCGTGGACGAGGTGCCTAAA
GGACTGACCGGCAAGTTGGACGCCCGCAAGATCCGCGAGATTCTCATTAAGGCCAAGAAGGGCGGCAAGA
TCGCCGTGTAATTCTAGTTGTTTAAACCCTTCCCCTCAACCAAAGAGCCCCCCGGGTCACCCCCGCCCCA
CTGAGGCCAGTAGGGGGCCAGGCCTCCCACTCCTCCCAGCCCGGGAGATGCTCCGTGTGGCACCACCCTC
CTTGCTGGGGGTAGATGAGACCCTACTGACAAACTCCAGTTTTGATCTCGTGACTTTTAGAAAAACACAG
GGACTCGTGGGAGCAAGCGAGGCTCCCAGGACCCCCACCCTCTGGGACAGGCCCTCCCCCATGTTCTTCT
GTCTCCAGGAAGGGCAGCGGCCCTCCCATCACTGGAAGTCTGCAGTGGGGGTCGCTGGGGGTGGAGAGAA
CACTAAGAGGTGAACATGTATGAGTGTGTGCACGCGTGTGAGTGTGCATGTGTGTGTGTGCAAAGGTCCA
GCCACCCCGTCCTCCAGCCTGCAAGGGGTGTCTGGCGCCTTGCCTGACACCCAGCCCCCTCTCCCCCTGA
GCCATTGTGGGGGTCGATCATGAATGTCCGAAGAGTGGCCTTTTCCCGTAGCCCTGCGCCCCCTTTCTGT
GGCTGGATGGGGAGACAGGTCAGGGCCCCCCACCCTCTCCAGCCCCTGCAGCAAATGACTGACACACCTG
GACAGCCTCCTCTTTTCTAGAAGTCTATTTATATTGTCATTTTATAACACTCTAGCCCCTGCCCTTATTG
GGGGACAGATGGTCCCTGTCCTGCGGGGTGGCCCTGGCAGAACCACTGCCTGAAGAACCAGGTTCCTGCC
CGGTCAGCGCAGCCCCAGCCCGCCCACCCCTGCCTCGAGTTAGTTTGAGCTCGCTAGCCTCGAGTCTAGA
GTCGACCTGCAGGCATGCAAGCTGATCCGGCTGCTAACAAAGCCCGAAAGGAAGCTGAGTTGGCTGCTGC
CACCGCTGAGCAATAACTAGCATAACCCCTTGGGGCGGCCGCTTCGAGCAGACATGATAAGATACATTGA
TGAGTTTGGACAAACCACAACTAGAATGCAGTGAAAAAAATGCTTTATTTGTGAAATTTGTGATGCTATT
GCTTTATTTGTAACCATTATAAGCTGCAATAAACAAGTTAACAACAACAATTGCATTCATTTTATGTTTC
AGGTTCAGGGGGAGATGTGGGAGGTTTTTTTAAGCAAGTAAAACCTCTACAAATGTGGTAAAATCGAATT
TTAACAAAATATTAACGCTTACAATTTCCTGATGCGGTATTTTCTCCTTACGCATCTGTGCGGTATTTCA
CACCGCATACGCGGATCTGCGCAGCACCATGGCCTGAAATAACCTCTGAAAGAGGAACTTGGTTAGGTAC
CTTCTGAGGCGGAAAGAACCAGCTGTGGAATGTGTGTCAGTTAGGGTGTGGAAAGTCCCCAGGCTCCCCA
GCAGGCAGAAGTATGCAAAGCATGCATCTCAATTAGTCAGCAACCAGGTGTGGAAAGTCCCCAGGCTCCC
CAGCAGGCAGAAGTATGCAAAGCATGCATCTCAATTAGTCAGCAACCATAGTCCCGCCCCTAACTCCGCC
CATCCCGCCCCTAACTCCGCCCAGTTCCGCCCATTCTCCGCCCCATGGCTGACTAATTTTTTTTATTTAT
GCAGAGGCCGAGGCCGCCTCGGCCTCTGAGCTATTCCAGAAGTAGTGAGGAGGCTTTTTTGGAGGCCTAG
GCTTTTGCAAAAAGCTTGATTCTTCTGACACAACAGTCTCGAACCAAAGGCTGGAGCCACCATGGCTTCC
AAGGTGTACGACCCCGAGCAACGCAAACGCATGATCACTGGGCCTCAGTGGTGGGCTCGCTGCAAGCAAA
TGAACGTGCTGGACTCCTTCATCAACTACTATGATTCCGAGAAGCACGCCGAGAACGCCGTGATTTTTCT
GCATGGTAACGCTGCCTCCAGCTACCTGTGGAGGCACGTCGTGCCTCACATCGAGCCCGTGGCTAGATGC
ATCATCCCTGATCTGATCGGAATGGGTAAGTCCGGCAAGAGCGGGAATGGCTCATATCGCCTCCTGGATC
ACTACAAGTACCTCACCGCTTGGTTCGAGCTGCTGAACCTTCCAAAGAAAATCATCTTTGTGGGCCACGA
CTGGGGGGCTTGTCTGGCCTTTCACTACTCCTACGAGCACCAAGACAAGATCAAGGCCATCGTCCATGCT
GAGAGTGTCGTGGACGTGATCGAGTCCTGGGACGAGTGGCCTGACATCGAGGAGGATATCGCCCTGATCA
AGAGCGAAGAGGGCGAGAAAATGGTGCTTGAGAATAACTTCTTCGTCGAGACCATGCTCCCAAGCAAGAT
CATGCGGAAACTGGAGCCTGAGGAGTTCGCTGCCTACCTGGAGCCATTCAAGGAGAAGGGCGAGGTTAGA
CGGCCTACCCTCTCCTGGCCTCGCGAGATCCCTCTCGTTAAGGGAGGCAAGCCCGACGTCGTCCAGATTG
TCCGCAACTACAACGCCTACCTTCGGGCCAGCGACGATCTGCCTAAGATGTTCATCGAGTCCGACCCTGG
GTTCTTTTCCAACGCTATTGTCGAGGGAGCTAAGAAGTTCCCTAACACCGAGTTCGTGAAGGTGAAGGGC
CTCCACTTCAGCCAGGAGGACGCTCCAGATGAAATGGGTAAGTACATCAAGAGCTTCGTGGAGCGCGTGC
TGAAGAACGAGCAGACCGGTGGTGGGAGCGGAGGTGGCGGATCAGGTGGCGGAGGCTCCGGAGGGATTGA
ACAAGATGGATTGCACGCAGGTTCTCCGGCCGCTTGGGTGGAGAGGCTATTCGGCTATGACTGGGCACAA
CAGACAATCGGCTGCTCTGATGCCGCCGTGTTCCGGCTGTCAGCGCAGGGGCGCCCGGTTCTTTTTGTCA
AGACCGACCTGTCCGGTGCCCTGAATGAACTGCAGGACGAGGCAGCGCGGCTATCGTGGCTGGCCACGAC
GGGCGTTCCTTGCGCAGCTGTGCTCGACGTTGTCACTGAAGCGGGAAGGGACTGGCTGCTATTGGGCGAA
GTGCCGGGGCAGGATCTCCTGTCATCTCACCTTGCTCCTGCCGAGAAAGTATCCATCATGGCTGATGCAA
TGCGGCGGCTGCATACGCTTGATCCGGCTACCTGCCCATTCGACCACCAAGCGAAACATCGCATCGAGCG
AGCACGTACTCGGATGGAAGCCGGTCTTGTCGATCAGGATGATCTGGACGAAGAGCATCAGGGGCTCGCG
CCAGCCGAACTGTTCGCCAGGCTCAAGGCGCGCATGCCCGACGGCGAGGATCTCGTCGTGACCCATGGCG
ATGCCTGCTTGCCGAATATCATGGTGGAAAATGGCCGCTTTTCTGGATTCATCGACTGTGGCCGGCTGGG
TGTGGCGGACCGCTATCAGGACATAGCGTTGGCTACCCGTGATATTGCTGAAGAGCTTGGCGGCGAATGG
GCTGACCGCTTCCTCGTGCTTTACGGTATCGCCGCTCCCGATTCGCAGCGCATCGCCTTCTATCGCCTTC
TTGACGAGTTCTTCTGAGCGGGACTCTGGGGTTCGAAATGACCGACCAAGCGACGCCCAACCTGCCATCA
CGATGGCCGCAATAAAATATCTTTATTTTCATTACATCTGTGTGTTGGTTTTTTGTGTGAATCGATAGCG
ATAAGGATCCTCTTTGCGCTTGCGTTTTCCCTTGTCCAGATAGCCCAGTAGCTGACATTCATCCGGGGTC
AGCACCGTTTCTGCGGACTGGCTTTCTACGTAATGGTTTCTTAGACGTCAGGTGGCACTTTTCGGGGAAA
TGTGCGCGGAACCCCTATTTGTTTATTTTTCTAAATACATTCAAATATGTATCCGCTCATGAGACAATAA
CCCTGATAAATGCTTCAATAATATTGAAAAAGGAAGAGTATGAGTATTCAACATTTCCGTGTCGCCCTTA
TTCCCTTTTTTGCGGCATTTTGCCTTCCTGTTTTTGCTCACCCAGAAACGCTGGTGAAAGTAAAAGATGC
TGAAGATCAGTTGGGTGCACGAGTGGGTTACATCGAACTGGATCTCAACAGCGGTAAGATCCTTGAGAGT
TTTCGCCCCGAAGAACGTTTTCCAATGATGAGCACTTTCAAAGTTCTGCTATGTGGCGCGGTATTATCCC
GTATTGACGCCGGGCAAGAGCAACTCGGTCGCCGCATACACTATTCTCAGAATGACTTGGTTGAGTACTC
ACCAGTCACAGAAAAGCATCTTACGGATGGCATGACAGTAAGAGAATTATGCAGTGCTGCCATAACCATG
AGTGATAACACTGCGGCCAACTTACTTCTGACAACTATCGGAGGACCGAAGGAGCTAACCGCTTTTTTGC
ACAACATGGGGGATCATGTAACTCGCCTTGATCGTTGGGAACCGGAGCTGAATGAAGCCATACCAAACGA
CGAGCGTGACACCACGATGCCTGTAGCAATGGCAACAACGTTGCGCAAACTATTAACTGGCGAACTACTT
ACTCTAGCTTCCCGGCAACAATTAATAGACTGGATGGAGGCGGATAAAGTTGCAGGACCACTTCTGCGCT
CGGCCCTTCCGGCTGGCTGGTTTATTGCTGATAAATCTGGAGCCGGTGAGCGTGGGTCTCGCGGTATCAT
TGCAGCACTGGGGCCAGATGGTAAGCCCTCCCGTATCGTAGTTATCTACACGACGGGGAGTCAGGCAACT
ATGGATGAACGAAATAGACAGATCGCTGAGATAGGTGCCTCACTGATTAAGCATTGGTAATTCGAAATGA
CCGACCAAGCGACGCCCAACCGGTATCAGCTCACTCAAAGGCGGTAATACGGTTATCCACAGAATCAGGG
GATAACGCAGGAAAGAACATGTGAGCAAAAGGCCAGCAAAAGGCCAGGAACCGTAAAAAGGCCGCGTTGC
TGGCGTTTTTCCATAGGCTCCGCCCCCCTGACGAGCATCACAAAAATCGACGCTCAAGTCAGAGGTGGCG
AAACCCGACAGGACTATAAAGATACCAGGCGTTTCCCCCTGGAAGCTCCCTCGTGCGCTCTCCTGTTCCG
ACCCTGCCGCTTACCGGATACCTGTCCGCCTTTCTCCCTTCGGGAAGCGTGGCGCTTTCTCATAGCTCAC
GCTGTAGGTATCTCAGTTCGGTGTAGGTCGTTCGCTCCAAGCTGGGCTGTGTGCACGAACCCCCCGTTCA
GCCCGACCGCTGCGCCTTATCCGGTAACTATCGTCTTGAGTCCAACCCGGTAAGACACGACTTATCGCCA
CTGGCAGCAGCCACTGGTAACAGGATTAGCAGAGCGAGGTATGTAGGCGGTGCTACAGAGTTCTTGAAGT
GGTGGCCTAACTACGGCTACACTAGAAGGACAGTATTTGGTATCTGCGCTCTGCTGAAGCCAGTTACCTT
CGGAAAAAGAGTTGGTAGCTCTTGATCCGGCAAACAAACCACCGCTGGTAGCGGTGGTTTTTTTGTTTGC
AAGCAGCAGATTACGCGCAGAAAAAAAGGATTTCAAGAAGATCCTTTGATCTTTTCTACGGGGTCTGACG
CTCAGTGGAACGAAAACTCACGTTAAGGGATTTTGGTCATGAGATTATCAAAAAGGATCTTCACCTAGAT
CCTTTTATAGTCCGGAAATACAGGAACGCACGCTGGATGGCCCTTCGCTGGGATGGTGAAACCATGAAAA
ATGGCAGCTTCAGTGGATTAAGTGGGGGTAATGTGGCCTGTACCCTCTGGTTGCATAGGTATTCATACGG
TTAAAATTTATCAGGCGCGATTGCGGCAGTTTTTCGGGTGGTTTGTTGCCATTTTTACCTGTCTGCTGCC
GTGATCGCGCTGAACGCGTTTTAGCGGTGCGTACAATTAAGGGATTATGGTAAATCCACTTACTGTCTGC
CCTCGTAGCCATCGAGATAAACCGCAGTACTCCGGCCACGATGCGTCCGGCGTAGAGGATCGAGATCTAC
CGGGTAGGGGAGGCGCTTT
